>Addgene plasmid #90506 | pPKm-243 | addgene full sequence | sequence record 204681 | Addgene NGS Result
TGGCTCCGGTGCCCGTCAGTGGGCAGAGCGCACATCGCCCACAGTCCCCGAGAAGTTGGGGGGAGGGGTC
GGCAATTGAACCGGTGCCTAGAGAAGGTGGCGCGGGGTAAACTGGGAAAGTGATGTCGTGTACTGGCTCC
GCCTTTTTCCCGAGGGTGGGGGAGAACCGTATATAAGTGCAGTAGTCGCCGTGAACGTTCTTTTTCGCAA
CGGGTTTGCCGCCAGAACACAGGTAAGTGCCGTGTGTGGTTCCCGCGGGCCTGGCCTCTTTACGGGTTAT
GGCCCTTGCGTGCCTTGAATTACTTCCACCTGGCTGCAGTACGTGATTCTTGATCCCGAGCTTCGGGTTG
GAAGTGGGTGGGAGAGTTCGAGGCCTTGCGCTTAAGGAGCCCCTTCGCCTCGTGCTTGAGTTGAGGCCTG
GCCTGGGCGCTGGGGCCGCCGCGTGCGAATCTGGTGGCACCTTCGCGCCTGTCTCGCTGCTTTCGATAAG
TCTCTAGCCATTTAAAATTTTTGATGACCTGCTGCGACGCTTTTTTTCTGGCAAGATAGTCTTGTAAATG
CGGGCCAAGATCTGCACACTGGTATTTCGGTTTTTGGGGCCGCGGGCGGCGACGGGGCCCGTGCGTCCCA
GCGCACATGTTCGGCGAGGCGGGGCCTGCGAGCGCGGCCACCGAGAATCGGACGGGGGTAGTCTCAAGCT
GGCCGGCCTGCTCTGGTGCCTGGCCTCGCGCCGCCGTGTATCGCCCCGCCCTGGGCGGCAAGGCTGGCCC
GGTCGGCACCAGTTGCGTGAGCGGAAAGATGGCCGCTTCCCGGCCCTGCTGCAGGGAGCTCAAAATGGAG
GACGCGGCGCTCGGGAGAGCGGGCGGGTGAGTCACCCACACAAAGGAAAAGGGCCTTTCCGTCCTCAGCC
GTCGCTTCATGTGACTCCACGGAGTACCGGGCGCCGTCCAGGCACCTCGATTAGTTCTCGAGCTTTTGGA
GTACGTCGTCTTTAGGTTGGGGGGAGGGGTTTTATGCGATGGAGTTTCCCCACACTGAGTGGGTGGAGAC
TGAAGTTAGGCCAGCTTGGCACTTGATGTAATTCTCCTTGGAATTTGCCCTTTTTGAGTTTGGATCTTGG
TTCATTCTCAAGCCTCAGACAGTGGTTCAAAGTTTTTTTCTTCCATTTCAGGTGTCGTGAGGAATTGATC
CTTCGAACTAGAATTCGAAGCTTGAGCTCGAGATCTGAGTCCGGTAGCGCTAGTTCGAAGGATCCGCCGC
CACCATGGTGAGCAAGGGCGAGGAGAATAACATGGCCATCATCAAGGAGTTCATGCGCTTCAAGGTGCGC
ATGGAGGGCTCCGTGAACGGCCACGAGTTCGAGATCGAGGGCGAGGGCGAGGGCCGCCCCTACGAGGGCT
TTCAGACCGCTAAGCTGAAGGTGACCAAGGGTGGCCCCCTGCCCTTCGCCTGGGACATCCTGTCCCCTCA
GTTCACCTACGGCTCCAAGGCCTACGTGAAGCACCCCGCCGACATCCCCGACTACTTCAAGCTGTCCTTC
CCCGAGGGCTTCAAGTGGGAGCGCGTGATGAACTTCGAGGACGGCGGCATGGTGACCGTGACCCAGGACT
CCTCCCTGCAGGACGGCGAGTTCATCTACAAGGTGAAGCTGCGCGGCACCAACTTCCCCTCCGACGGCCC
CGTAATGCAGAAGAAGACCATGGGCTGGGAGGCCTCCTCCGAGCGGATGTACCCCGAGGACGGCGCCCTG
AAGGGCGAGATCAAGATGAGGCTGAAGCTGAAGGACGGCGGCCACTACACCTCCGAGGTCAAGACCACCT
ACAAGGCCAAGAAGCCCGTGCAGCTGCCCGGCGCCTACATCGTCGGCATCAAGTTGGACATCACCTCCCA
CAACGAGGACTACACCATCGTGGAACAGTACGAACGCGCCGAGGGCCGCCACTCCACCGGCGGCATGGAC
GAGCTGTACAAAGGAAGCGGAGCTACTAACTTCAGCCTGCTGAAGCAGGCTGGAGACGTGGAGGAGAACC
CTGGACCTATGAGTGTTCTGACCCCATTGCTGTTGAGAGGACTGACTGGTTCCGCCAGGAGGTTGCCCGT
GCCAAGAGCCAAAATACATAGCTTAGCTAGCTTAATTAAACATCATCACCACCACCATTCTAGACTCGAG
ATGCGTAAAGGCGAAGAGCTGTTCACTGGTGTCGTCCCTATTCTGGTGGAACTGGATGGTGATGTCAACG
GTCATAAGTTTTCCGTGCGTGGCGAGGGTGAAGGTGACGCAACTAATGGTAAACTGACGCTGAAGTTCAT
CTGTACTACTGGTAAACTGCCGGTACCTTGGCCGACTCTGGTAACGACGCTGACTTATGGTGTTCAGTGC
TTTGCTCGTTATCCGGACCATATGAAGCAGCATGACTTCTTCAAGTCCGCCATGCCGGAAGGCTATGTGC
AGGAACGCACGATTTCCTTTAAGGATGACGGCACGTACAAAACGCGTGCGGAAGTGAAATTTGAAGGCGA
TACCCTGGTAAACCGCATTGAGCTGAAAGGCATTGACTTTAAAGAAGACGGCAATATCCTGGGCCATAAG
CTGGAATACAATTTTAACAGCCACAATGTTTACATCACCGCCGATAAACAAAAAAATGGCATTAAAGCGA
ATTTTAAAATTCGCCACAACGTGGAGGATGGCAGCGTGCAGCTGGCTGATCACTACCAGCAAAACACTCC
AATCGGTGATGGTCCTGTTCTGCTGCCAGACAATCACTATCTGAGCACGCAAAGCGTTCTGTCTAAAGAT
CCGAACGAGAAACGCGATCATATGGTTCTGCTGGAGTTCGTAACCGCAGCGGGCATCACGCATGGTATGG
ATGAACTGTACAAATGAGTCGACCCTGTGGAATGTGTGTCAGTTAGGGTGTGGAAAGTCCCCAGGCTCCC
CAGCAGGCAGAAGTATGCAAAGCATGCATCTCAATTAGTCAGCAACCAGGTGTGGAAAGTCCCCAGGCTC
CCCAGCAGGCAGAAGTATGCAAAGCATGCATCTCAATTAGTCAGCAACCATAGTCCCGCCCCTAACTCCG
CCCATCCCGCCCCTAACTCCGCCCAGTTCCGCCCATTCTCCGCCCCATGGCTGACTAATTTTTTTTATTT
ATGCAGAGGCCGAGGCCGCCTCGGCCTCTGAGCTATTCCAGAAGTAGTGAGGAGGCTTTTTTGGAGGCCT
AGGCTTTTGCAAAAAGCTTACCATGACCGAGTACAAGCCCACGGTGCGCCTCGCCACCCGCGACGACGTC
CCCAGGGCCGTACGCACCCTCGCCGCCGCGTTCGCCGACTACCCCGCCACGCGCCACACCGTCGATCCGG
ACCGCCACATCGAGCGGGTCACCGAGCTGCAAGAACTCTTCCTCACGCGCGTCGGGCTCGACATCGGCAA
GGTGTGGGTCGCGGACGACGGCGCCGCGGTGGCGGTCTGGACCACGCCGGAGAGCGTCGAAGCGGGGGCG
GTGTTCGCCGAGATCGGCCCGCGCATGGCCGAGTTGAGCGGTTCCCGGCTGGCCGCGCAGCAACAGATGG
AAGGCCTCCTGGCGCCGCACCGGCCCAAGGAGCCCGCGTGGTTCCTGGCCACCGTCGGCGTCTCGCCCGA
CCACCAGGGCAAGGGTCTGGGCAGCGCCGTCGTGCTCCCCGGAGTGGAGGCGGCCGAGCGCGCCGGGGTG
CCCGCCTTCCTGGAGACCTCCGCGCCCCGCAACCTCCCCTTCTACGAGCGGCTCGGCTTCACCGTCACCG
CCGACGTCGAGGTGCCCGAAGGACCGCGCACCTGGTGCATGACCCGCAAGCCCGGTGCCTGACGCCCGCC
CCACGACCCGCAGCGCCCGACCGAAAGGAGCGCACGACCCCATGCATCGATAAAATAAAAGATTTTATTT
AGTCTCCAGAAAAAGGGGGCGGCCGCTCGAGACCTAGAAAAACATGGAGCAATCACAAGTAGCAATACAG
CAGCTACCAATGCTGATTGTGCCTGGCTAGAAGCACAAGAGGAGGAGGAGGTGGGTTTTCCAGTCACACC
TCAGGTACCTTTAAGACCAATGACTTACAAGGCAGCTGTAGATCTTAGCCACTTTTTAAAAGAAAAGGGG
GGACTGGAAGGGCTAATTCACTCCCAACGAAGACAAGATCTGCTTTTTGCTTGTACTGGGTCTCTCTGGT
TAGACCAGATCTGAGCCTGGGAGCTCTCTGGCTAACTAGGGAACCCACTGCTTAAGCCTCAATAAAGCTT
GCCTTGAGTGCTTCAAGTAGTGTGTGCCCGTCTGTTGTGTGACTCTGGTAACTAGAGATCCCTCAGACCC
TTTTAGTCAGTGTGGAAAATCTCTAGCAGTAGTAGTTCATGTCATCTTATTATTCAGTATTTATAACTTG
CAAAGAAATGAATATCAGAGAGTGAGAGGCCTTGACATTATAATAGATTTAGCAGGAATTGAACTAGGAG
TGGAGCACACAGGCAAAGTTCTAGAGCTCGCTGATCAGCCTCGACTGTGCCTTCTAGTTGCCAGCCATCT
GTTGTTTGCCCCTCCCCCGTGCCTTCCTTGACCCTGGAAGGTGCCACTCCCACTGTCCTTTCCTAATAAA
ATGAGGAAATTGCATCGCATTGTCTGAGTAGGTGTCATTCTATTCTGGGGGGTGGGGTGGGGCAGGACAG
CAAGGGGGAGGATTGGGAAGACAATAGCAGGCATGCTGGGGATGCGGTGGGCTCTATGGCTTCTGAGGCG
GAAAGAACCAGCTGGGGGCGCGCCCCTCGAGGCCGCCATGGTCATAGCTGTTTGACGTCAGGTGGCACTT
TTCGGGGAAATGTGCGCGGAACCCCTATTTGTTTATTTTTCTAAATACATTCAAATATGTATCCGCTCAC
GAGACAATAACCCTGATAAATGCTTCAATAATATTGAAAAAGGAAGAGTATGAGTATTCAACATTTCCGT
GTCGCCCTTATTCCCTTTTTTGCGGCATTTTGCCTTCCTGTTTTTGCTCACCCAGAAACGCTGGTGAAAG
TAAAAGATGCTGAAGATCAGTTGGGTGCACGAGTGGGTTACATCGAACTGGATCTCAACAGCGGTAAGAT
CCTTGAGAGTTTTCGCCCCGAAGAACGTTTTCCAATGATGAGCACTTTTAAAGTTCTGCTATGTGGCGCG
GTATTATCCCGTATTGACGCCGGGCAAGAGCAACTCGGTCGCCGCATACACTATTCTCAGAATGACTTGG
TTGAGTACTCACCAGTCACAGAAAAGCATCTTACGGATGGCATGACAGTAAGAGAATTATGCAGTGCTGC
CATAACCATGAGTGATAACACTGCGGCCAACTTACTTCTGACAACGATCGGAGGACCGAAGGAGCTAACC
GCTTTTTTGCACAACATGGGGGATCATGTAACTCGCCTTGATCGTTGGGAACCGGAGCTGAATGAAGCCA
TACCAAACGACGAGCGTGACACCACGATGCCTGTAGCAATGGCAACAACGTTGCGCAAACTATTAACTGG
CGAACTACTTACTCTAGCTTCCCGGCAACAATTAATAGACTGGATGGAGGCGGATAAAGTTGCAGGACCA
CTTCTGCGCTCGGCCCTTCCGGCTGGCTGGTTTATTGCTGATAAATCTGGAGCCGGTGAGCGTGGGTCTC
GCGGTATCATTGCAGCACTGGGGCCAGATGGTAAGCCCTCCCGTATCGTAGTTATCTACACGACGGGGAG
TCAGGCAACTATGGATGAACGAAATAGACAGATCGCTGAGATAGGTGCCTCACTGATTAAGCATTGGTAA
CTGTCAGACCAAGTTTACTCATATATACTTTAGATTGATTTAAAACTTCATTTTTAATTTAAAAGGATCT
AGGTGAAGATCCTTTTTGATAATCTCATGACCAAAATCCCTTAACGTGAGTTTTCGTTCCACTGAGCGTC
AGACCCCGTAGAAAAGATCAAAGGATCTTCTTGAGATCCTTTTTTTCTGCGCGTAATCTGCTGCTTGCAA
ACAAAAAAACCACCGCTACCAGCGGTGGTTTGTTTGCCGGATCAAGAGCTACCAACTCTTTTTCCGAAGG
TAACTGGCTTCAGCAGAGCGCAGATACCAAATACTGTTCTTCTAGTGTAGCCGTAGTTAGGCCACCACTT
CAAGAACTCTGTAGCACCGCCTACATACCTCGCTCTGCTAATCCTGTTACCAGTGGCTGCTGCCAGTGGC
GATAAGTCGTGTCTTACCGGGTTGGACTCAAGACGATAGTTACCGGATAAGGCGCAGCGGTCGGGCTGAA
CGGGGGGTTCGTGCACACAGCCCAGCTTGGAGCGAACGACCTACACCGAACTGAGATACCTACAGCGTGA
GCTATGAGAAAGCGCCACGCTTCCCGAAGGGAGAAAGGCGGACAGGTATCCGGTAAGCGGCAGGGTCGGA
ACAGGAGAGCGCACGAGGGAGCTTCCAGGGGGAAACGCCTGGTATCTTTATAGTCCTGTCGGGTTTCGCC
ACCTCTGACTTGAGCGTCGATTTTTGTGATGCTCGTCAGGGGGGCGGAGCCTATGGAAAAACGCCAGCAA
CGCGGCCTTTTTACGGTTCTGGCCTTTTGCACGGACCGCCACTGCCAATTACCTGTGGTTTCATTTACTC
TAAACCTGTGATTCCTCTGAATTATTTTCATTTTAAAGAAATTGTATTTGTTAAATATGTACTACAAACT
TAGTAGTTGGAAGGGCTAATTCACTCCCAAAGAAGACAAGATATCCTTGATCTGTGGATCTACCACACAC
AAGGCTACTTCCCTGATTAGCAGAACTACACACCAGGGCCAGGGGTCAGATATCCACTGACCTTTGGATG
GTGCTACAAGCTAGTACCAGTTGAGCCAGATAAGGTAGAAGAGGCCAATAAAGGAGAGAACACCAGCTTG
TTACACCCTGTGAGCCTGCATGGGATGGATGACCCGGAGAGAGAAGTGTTAGAGTGGAGGTTTGACAGCC
GCCTAGCATTTCATCACGTGGCCCGAGAGCTGCATCCGGAGTACTTCAAGAACTGCTGATATCGAGCTTG
CTACAAGGGACTTTCCGCTGGGGACTTTCCAGGGAGGCGTGGCCTGGGCGGGACTGGGGAGTGGCGAGCC
CTCAGATCCTGCATATAAGCAGCTGCTTTTTGCCTGTACTGGGTCTCTCTGGTTAGACCAGATCTGAGCC
TGGGAGCTCTCTGGCTAACTAGGGAACCCACTGCTTAAGCCTCAATAAAGCTTGCCTTGAGTGCTTCAAG
TAGTGTGTGCCCGTCTGTTGTGTGACTCTGGTAACTAGAGATCCCTCAGACCCTTTTAGTCAGTGTGGAA
AATCTCTAGCAGTGGCGCCCGAACAGGGACTTGAAAGCGAAAGGGAAACCAGAGGAGCTCTCTCGACGCA
GGACTCGGCTTGCTGAAGCGCGCACGGCAAGAGGCGAGGGGCGGCGACTGGTGAGTACGCCAAAAATTTT
GACTAGCGGAGGCTAGAAGGAGAGAGATGGGTGCGAGAGCGTCAGTATTAAGCGGGGGAGAATTAGATCG
CGATGGGAAAAAATTCGGTTAAGGCCAGGGGGAAAGAAAAAATATAAATTAAAACATATAGTATGGGCAA
GCAGGGAGCTAGAACGATTCGCAGTTAATCCTGGCCTGTTAGAAACATCAGAAGGCTGTAGACAAATACT
GGGACAGCTACAACCATCCCTTCAGACAGGATCAGAAGAACTTAGATCATTATATAATACAGTAGCAACC
CTCTATTGTGTGCATCAAAGGATAGAGATAAAAGACACCAAGGAAGCTTTAGACAAGATAGAGGAAGAGC
AAAACAAAAGTAAGACCACCGCACAGCAACCGGCCGCTGATCTTCAGACCTGGAGGAGGAGATATGAGGG
ACAATTGGAGAAGTGAATTATATAAATATAAAGTAGTAAAAATTGAACCATTAGGAGTAGCACCCACCAA
GGCAAAGAGAAGAGTGGTGCAGAGAGAAAAAAGAGCAGTGGGAATAGGAGCTTTGTTCCTTGGGTTCTTG
GGAGCAGCAGGAAGCACTATGGGCGCAGCGTCAATGACGCTGACGGTACAGGCCAGACAATTATTGTCTG
GTATAGTGCAGCAGCAGAACAATTTGCTGAGGGCTATTGAGGCGCAACAGCATCTGTTGCAACTCACAGT
CTGGGGCATCAAGCAGCTCCAGGCAAGAATCCTGGCTGTGGAAAGATACCTAAAGGATCAACAGCTCCTG
GGGATTTGGGGTTGCTCTGGAAAACTCATTTGCACCACTGCTGTGCCTTGGAATGCTAGTTGGAGTAATA
AATCTCTGGAACAGATTTGGAATCACACGACCTGGATGGAGTGGGACAGAGAAATTAACAATTACACAAG
CTTAATACACTCCTTAATTGAAGAATCGCAAAACCAGCAAGAAAAGAATGAACAAGAATTATTGGAATTA
GATAAATGGGCAAGTTTGTGGAATTGGTTTAACATAACAAATTGGCTGTGGTATATAAAATTATTCATAA
TGATAGTAGGAGGCTTGGTAGGTTTAAGAATAGTTTTTGCTGTACTTTCTATAGTGAATAGAGTTAGGCA
GGGATATTCACCATTATCGTTTCAGACCCACCTCCCAACCCCGAGGGGACCCGACAGGCCCGAAGGAATA
GAAGAAGAAGGTGGAGAGAGAGACAGAGACAGATCCATTCGATTAGTGAACGGATCTCGACGGTATCGCC
ACAAATGGCAGTATTCATCCACAATTTTAAAAGAAAGGGGGGGATTGGGGGGTACAGTGCAGGGGAAAGA
ATAGTAGACATAATAGCAACAGACATACAAACTAAAGAATTACAAAAACAAATTACAAAAATTCAAAATT
TTCGGGTTTATTACAGGGACAGCAGAGATCCACTTTGGATCGATAAGCTTTGCAAAGATGGATAAAGTTT
TAAACAGAGAGGAATCTTTGCAGCTAATGGACCTTCTAGGTCTTGAAAGGAGTGGGAAT
Features (pLannotate 1.2.2; 22 found; start..end, strand, type, name):
      2..1180    +  promoter       EF-1α promoter: strong constitutive promoter for human elongation factor EF-1α
   1200..1243    -  misc_feature   MCS (fragment): multiple cloning site
   1265..1972    +  CDS            mOrange: mOrange is a basic (constitutively fluorescent) orange fluorescent protein published in 2004, derived from Discosoma sp.. It has high acid sensitivity.
   2039..2125    +  CDS            COX8A (fragment): COX8A_HUMAN - Also known as COX8, COX8L. Experimental evidence at protein level: Swiss-Prot protein existence level 1. Component of the cytochrome c oxidase, the last enzyme in the mitochondrial electron transport chain which drives oxidative phosphorylation. The respiratory chain contains 3 multisubunit complexes succinate dehydrogenase (complex II, CII), ubiquinol- cytochrome c oxidoreductase (cytochrome b-c1 complex, complex III, CIII) and cytochrome c oxidase (complex IV, CIV), that cooperate to transfer electrons derived from NADH and succinate to molecular oxygen, creating an electrochem
   2171..2884    +  CDS            superfolder GFP: GFP variant that folds robustly even when fused to poorly folded proteins (Pédelacq et al., 2006)
   2904..3233    +  promoter       SV40 promoter: SV40 enhancer and early promoter
   3243..3842    +  CDS            PuroR: puromycin N-acetyltransferase; pac from Streptomyces alboniger; confers resistance to puromycin
   3936..4133    +  CDS            nef (fragment): NEF_HV1Z2 - Experimental evidence at protein level: Swiss-Prot protein existence level 1. Extracellular Nef protein targets CD4(+) T-lymphocytes for apoptosis by interacting with CXCR4 surface receptors. From Human immunodeficiency virus type 1 group M subtype D (isolate Z2/CDC-Z34) (HIV-1).
   4135..4368    +  LTR            3' LTR (ΔU3): self-inactivating 3' long terminal repeat (LTR) from HIV-1
   4525..4749    +  polyA_signal   bGH poly(A) signal: bovine growth hormone polyadenylation signal
   4753..4774    +  promoter       SV40 promoter (fragment): SV40 enhancer and early promoter
   4845..4949    +  promoter       AmpR promoter: bla
   4950..5810    +  CDS            AmpR: β-lactamase; bla; confers resistance to ampicillin, carbenicillin, and related antibiotics
   5981..6569    +  rep_origin     ori: high-copy-number ColE1/pMB1/pBR322/pUC origin of replication
   6727..7056    +  CDS            nef (fragment): NEF_HV1BR - Experimental evidence at protein level: Swiss-Prot protein existence level 1. Extracellular Nef protein targets CD4(+) T-lymphocytes for apoptosis by interacting with CXCR4 surface receptors (PubMed:14990729). From Human immunodeficiency virus type 1 group M subtype B (isolate BRU/LAI) (HIV-1).
   7104..7361    +  LTR            5' LTR (truncated): truncated 5' long terminal repeat (LTR) from HIV-1
   7408..7533    +  misc_feature   HIV-1 Ψ: packaging signal of human immunodeficiency virus type 1
   7517..7855    +  CDS            HIV-1 gag (fragment): gag protein from human immunodeficiency virus 1; gag
   8026..8259    +  misc_feature   RRE: The Rev response element (RRE) of HIV-1 allows for Rev-dependent mRNA export from the nucleus to the cytoplasm.
   8636..8736    +  CDS            Rev (fragment): human immunodeficiency virus 1 (HIV-1) Rev protein; rev; enhances nuclear export of unspliced and incompletely spliced viral mRNAs
   8775..8892    +  misc_feature   cPPT/CTS: central polypurine tract and central termination sequence of HIV-1
   8948..9014    +  CDS            small t antigen (fragment): SV40 (simian virus 40) small t antigen
