[The description below was written by a language model from this plasmid's Addgene catalogue record and pLannotate feature annotations shown in this document.]
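Description:
pPKm-243 (also designated pSIN-OFP-mitosfGFP) is a self-inactivating HIV-1-based lentiviral transfer plasmid of about 9 kb built on the pSIN backbone. In bacteria it is maintained through a high-copy ColE1/pUC-type origin and selected with ampicillin via the β-lactamase gene. The viral portion carries a truncated 5' LTR, the Ψ packaging signal with an adjoining gag fragment, the Rev response element for Rev-dependent nuclear export of the genomic RNA, the cPPT/CTS element that aids nuclear import, and a ΔU3 3' LTR, so that the integrated provirus lacks LTR promoter activity. A bGH polyadenylation signal lies downstream of the 3' LTR. Short nef, rev and SV40 small t fragments are also annotated and appear to be remnants of the backbone.

The payload is driven by the strong constitutive human EF-1α promoter, which is followed by the mOrange coding sequence and then by superfolder GFP preceded by a fragment of human COX8A, a cytochrome c oxidase subunit whose N-terminal presequence is commonly used to direct proteins to mitochondria. The short gap between the mOrange and COX8A-sfGFP reading frames is unannotated, so the record does not state how the two proteins are co-expressed or separated. Downstream, an SV40 promoter drives puromycin N-acetyltransferase for selection of transduced mammalian cells. The depositor notes a V109M substitution in mOrange that reportedly does not affect function. According to its stated purpose, the construct expresses an orange fluorescent protein alongside mitochondrially targeted green fluorescence. It comes from work on genetically encoded PhyB optogenetics, though its exact role there is not described.
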