Addgene plasmid #90506: pPKm-243
Purpose: mOrange and mitochondrial-tagged sfGFP (pSIN-OFP-mitosfGFP)
Depositing lab: Todd Coleman. Depositing organization: University of California, San Diego (UCSD). Publication: Biosynthesis of Orthogonal Molecules Using Ferredoxin and Ferredoxin-NADP(+) Reductase Systems Enables Genetically Encoded PhyB Optogenetics. Kyriakakis P, Catanho M, Hoffner N, Thavarajah W, Hu VJ, Chao SS, Hsu A, Pham V, Naghavian L, Dozier LE, Patrick GN, Coleman TP. ACS Synth Biol. 2018 Feb 16;7(2):706-717. doi: 10.1021/acssynbio.7b00413. Epub 2018 Jan 24. PubMed 29301067.
Backbone
  Vector backbone: pSIN
  Vector type: Lentiviral
Growth in bacteria
  Bacterial resistance: Ampicillin, 100 μg/mL
  Growth temperature: 37°C
  Growth strain: NEB Stable
  Copy number: High Copy
Gene/Insert
  Gene/Insert name: mOrange
  Species: Synthetic
  Cloning method: Restriction Enzyme; 5′ cloning site unknown (unknown if destroyed); 3′ cloning site unknown (unknown if destroyed)
Terms and licenses: Academic/Nonprofit Terms; Industry Terms: Not Available to Industry
Depositor comments: mOrange has a V109M mutation, which does not affect plasmid function as described in the associated publication.
How to cite: pPKm-243 was a gift from Todd Coleman (Addgene plasmid # 90506 ; http://n2t.net/addgene:90506 ; RRID:Addgene_90506)
